>Addgene plasmid #56380 | mCitrine-Actin-C-18 | addgene full sequence | sequence record 209011 | Addgene NGS Result
CGTTACATAACTTACGGTAAATGGCCCGCCTGGCTGACCGCCCAACGACCCCCGCCCATTGACGTCAATA
ATGACGTATGTTCCCATAGTAACGCCAATAGGGACTTTCCATTGACGTCAATGGGTGGAGTATTTACGGT
AAACTGCCCACTTGGCAGTACATCAAGTGTATCATATGCCAAGTACGCCCCCTATTGACGTCAATGACGG
TAAATGGCCCGCCTGGCATTATGCCCAGTACATGACCTTATGGGACTTTCCTACTTGGCAGTACATCTAC
GTATTAGTCATCGCTATTACCATGGTGATGCGGTTTTGGCAGTACATCAATGGGCGTGGATAGCGGTTTG
ACTCACGGGGATTTCCAAGTCTCCACCCCATTGACGTCAATGGGAGTTTGTTTTGGCACCAAAATCAACG
GGACTTTCCAAAATGTCGTAACAACTCCGCCCCATTGACGCAAATGGGCGGTAGGCGTGTACGGTGGGAG
GTCTATATAAGCAGAGCTGGTTTAGTGAACCGTCAGATCCGCTAGCGCTACCGGTCGCCACCATGGTGAG
CAAGGGCGAGGAGCTGTTCACCGGGGTGGTGCCCATCCTGGTCGAGCTGGACGGCGACGTAAACGGCCAC
AAGTTCAGCGTGTCCGGCGAGGGCGAGGGCGATGCCACCTACGGCAAGCTGACCCTGAAGTTCATCTGCA
CCACCGGCAAGCTGCCCGTGCCCTGGCCCACCCTCGTGACCACCTTCGGCTACGGCCTGATGTGCTTCGC
CCGCTACCCCGACCACATGAAGCAGCACGACTTCTTCAAGTCCGCCATGCCCGAAGGCTACGTCCAGGAG
CGCACCATCTTCTTCAAGGACGACGGCAACTACAAGACCCGCGCCGAGGTGAAGTTCGAGGGCGACACCC
TGGTGAACCGCATCGAGCTGAAGGGCATCGACTTCAAGGAGGACGGCAACATCCTGGGGCACAAGCTGGA
GTACAACTACAACAGCCACAACGTCTATATCATGGCCGACAAGCAGAAGAACGGCATCAAGGTGAACTTC
AAGATCCGCCACAACATCGAGGACGGCAGCGTGCAGCTCGCCGACCACTACCAGCAGAACACCCCCATCG
GCGACGGCCCCGTGCTGCTGCCCGACAACCACTACCTGAGCTACCAGTCCAAGCTGAGCAAAGACCCCAA
CGAGAAGCGCGATCACATGGTCCTGCTGGAGTTCGTGACCGCCGCCGGGATCACTCTCGGCATGGACGAG
CTGTACAAGTCCGGACTCAGATCTGGCAGCGGTGGAGGCAGCGCATCCGGCGGAAGCGGAAGCGATGATG
ATATCGCCGCGCTCGTCGTCGACAACGGCTCCGGCATGTGCAAGGCCGGCTTCGCGGGCGACGATGCCCC
CCGGGCCGTCTTCCCCTCCATCGTGGGGCGCCCCAGGCACCAGGGCGTGATGGTGGGCATGGGTCAGAAG
GATTCCTATGTGGGCGACGAGGCCCAGAGCAAGAGAGGCATCCTCACCCTGAAGTACCCCATCGAGCACG
GCATCGTCACCAACTGGGACGACATGGAGAAAATCTGGCACCACACCTTCTACAATGAGCTGCGTGTGGC
TCCCGAGGAGCACCCCGTGCTGCTGACCGAGGCCCCCCTGAACCCCAAGGCCAACCGCGAGAAGATGACC
CAGATCATGTTTGAGACCTTCAACACCCCAGCCATGTACGTTGCTATCCAGGCTGTGCTATCCCTGTACG
CCTCTGGCCGTACCACTGGCATCGTGATGGACTCCGGTGACGGGGTCACCCACACTGTGCCCATCTACGA
GGGGTATGCCCTCCCCCATGCCATCCTGCGTCTGGACCTGGCTGGCCGGGACCTGACTGACTACCTCATG
AAGATCCTCACCGAGCGCGGCTACAGCTTCACCACCACGGCCGAGCGGGAAATCGTGCGTGACATTAAGG
AGAAGCTGTGCTACGTCGCCCTGGACTTCGAGCAAGAGATGGCCACGGCTGCTTCCAGCTCCTCCCTGGA
GAAGAGCTACGAGCTGCCTGACGGCCAGGTCATCACCATTGGCAATGAGCGGTTCCGCTGCCCTGAGGCA
CTCTTCCAGCCTTCCTTCCTGGGCATGGAGTCCTGTGGCATCCACGAAACTACCTTCAACTCCATCATGA
AGTGTGACGTGGACATCCGCAAAGACCTGTACGCCAACACAGTGCTGTCTGGCGGCACCACCATGTACCC
TGGCATTGCCGACAGGATGCAGAAGGAGATCACTGCCCTGGCACCCAGCACAATGAAGATCAAGATCATT
GCTCCTCCTGAGCGCAAGTACTCCGTGTGGATCGGCGGCTCCATCCTGGCCTCGCTGTCCACCTTCCAGC
AGATGTGGATCAGCAAGCAGGAGTATGACGAGTCCGGCCCCTCCATCGTCCACCGCAAATGCTTCTAGGG
ATCCACCGGATCTAGATAACTGATCATAATCAGCCATACCACATTTGTAGAGGTTTTACTTGCTTTAAAA
AACCTCCCACACCTCCCCCTGAACCTGAAACATAAAATGAATGCAATTGTTGTTGTTAACTTGTTTATTG
CAGCTTATAATGGTTACAAATAAAGCAATAGCATCACAAATTTCACAAATAAAGCATTTTTTTCACTGCA
TTCTAGTTGTGGTTTGTCCAAACTCATCAATGTATCTTAAGGCGTAAATTGTAAGCGTTAATATTTTGTT
AAAATTCGCGTTAAATTTTTGTTAAATCAGCTCATTTTTTAACCAATAGGCCGAAATCGGCAAAATCCCT
TATAAATCAAAAGAATAGACCGAGATAGGGT
[37 nt withheld, positions 2832-2868]
AAAGAACGTGGACTCCAACGTCAAAGG
[49 nt withheld, positions 2896-2944]
T
[91 nt withheld, positions 2946-3036]
G
[124 nt withheld, positions 3038-3161]
CAGGTGGCACTTTTCGGGGAAATGTGCGCGGAACCCCTATTTGTTTATTTTTCTAAATACATTCAAATAT
GTATCCGCTCATGAGACAATAACCCTGATAAATGCTTCAATAATATTGAAAAAGGAAGAGTCCTGAGGCG
GAAAGAACCAGCTGTGGAATGTGTGTCAGTTAGGGTGTGGAAAGTCCCCAGGCTCCCCAGCAGGCAGAAG
TATGCAAAGCATGCATCTCAATTAGTCAGCAACCATAGTCCCGCCCCTAACTCCGCCCATCCCGCCCCTA
ACTCCGCCCAGTTCCGCCCATTCTCCGCCCCATGGCTGACTAATTTTTTTTATTTATGCAGAGGCCGAGG
CCGCCTCGGCCTCTGAGCTATTCCAGAAGTAGTGAGGAGGCTTTTTTGGAGGCCTAGGCTTTTGCAAAGA
TCGATCAAGAGACAGGATGAGGATCGTTTCGCATGATTGAACAAGATGGATTGCACGCAGGTTCTCCGGC
CGCTTGGGTGGAGAGGCTATTCGGCTATGACTGGGCACAACAGACAATCGGCTGCTCTGATGCCGCCGTG
TTCCGGCTGTCAGCGCAGGGGCGCCCGGTTCTTTTTGTCAAGACCGACCTGTCCGGTGCCCTGAATGAAC
TGCAAGACGAGGCAGCGCGGCTATCGTGGCTGGCCACGACGGGCGTTCCTTGCGCAGCTGTGCTCGACGT
TGTCACTGAAGCGGGAAGGGACTGGCTGCTATTGGGCGAAGTGCCGGGGCAGGATCTCCTGTCATCTCAC
CTTGCTCCTGCCGAGAAAGTATCCATCATGGCTGATGCAATGCGGCGGCTGCATACGCTTGATCCGGCTA
CCTGCCCATTCGACCACCAAGCGAAACATCGCATCGAGCGAGCACGTACTCGGATGGAAGCCGGTCTTGT
CGATCAGGATGATCTGGACGAAGAGCATCAGGGGCTCGCGCCAGCCGAACTGTTCGCCAGGCTCAAGGCG
AGCATGCCCGACGGCGAGGATCTCGTCGTGACCCATGGCGATGCCTGCTTGCCGAATATCATGGTGGAAA
ATGGCCGCTTTTCTGGATTCATCGACTGTGGCCGGCTGGGTGTGGCGGACCGCTATCAGGACATAGCGTT
GGCTACCCGTGATATTGCTGAAGAGCTTGGCGGCGAATGGGCTGACCGCTTCCTCGTGCTTTACGGTATC
GCCGCTCCCGATTCGCAGCGCATCGCCTTCTATCGCCTTCTTGACGAGTTCTTCTGAGCGGGACTCTGGG
GTTCGAAATGACCGACCAAGCGACGCCCAACCTGCCATCACGAGATTTCGATTCCACCGCCGCCTTCTAT
GAAAGGTTGGGCTTCGGAATCGTTTTCCGGGACGCCGGCTGGATGATCCTCCAGCGCGGGGATCTCATGC
TGGAGTTCTTCGCCCACCCTAGGGGGAGGCTAACTGAAACACGGAAGGAGACAATACCGGAAGGAACCCG
CGCTATGACGGCAATAAAAAGACAGAATAAAACGCACGGTGTTGGGTCGTTTGTTCATAAACGCGGGGTT
CGGTCCCAGGGCTGGCACTCTGTCGATACCCCACCGAGACCCCATTGGGGCCAATACGCCCGCGTTTCTT
CCTTTTCCCCACCCCACCCCCCAAGTTCGGGTGAAGGCCCAGGGCTCGCAGCCAACGTCGGGGCGGCAGG
CCCTGCCATAGCCTCAGGTTACTCATATATACTTTAGATTGATTTAAAACTTCATTTTTAATTTAAAAGG
ATCTAGGTGAAGATCCTTTTTGATAATCTCATGACCAAAATCCCTTAACGTGAGTTTTCGTTCCACTGAG
CGTCAGACCCCGTAGAAAAGATCAAAGGATCTTCTTGAGATCCTTTTTTTCTGCGCGTAATCTGCTGCTT
GCAAACAAAAAAACCACCGCTACCAGCGGTGGTTTGTTTGCCGGATCAAGAGCTACCAACTCTTTTTCCG
AAGGTAACTGGCTTCAGCAGAGCGCAGATACCAAATACTGTTCTTCTAGTGTAGCCGTAGTTAGGCCACC
ACTTCAAGAACTCTGTAGCACCGCCTACATACCTCGCTCTGCTAATCCTGTTACCAGTGGCTGCTGCCAG
TGGCGATAAGTCGTGTCTTACCGGGTTGGACTCAAGACGATAGTTACCGGATAAGGCGCAGCGGTCGGGC
TGAACGGGGGGTTCGTGCACACAGCCCAGCTTGGAGCGAACGACCTACACCGAACTGAGATACCTACAGC
GTGAGCTATGAGAAAGCGCCACGCTTCCCGAAGGGAGAAAGGCGGACAGGTATCCGGTAAGCGGCAGGGT
CGGAACAGGAGAGCGCACGAGGGAGCTTCCAGGGGGAAACGCCTGGTATCTTTATAGTCCTGTCGGGTTT
CGCCACCTCTGACTTGAGCGTCGATTTTTGTGATGCTCGTCAGGGGGGCGGAGCCTATGGAAAAACGCCA
GCAACGCGGCCTTTTTACGGTTCCTGGCCTTTTGCTGGCCTTTTGCTCACATGTTCTTTCCTGCGTTATC
CCCTGATTCTGTGGATAACCGTATTACCGCCATGCATTAGTTATTAATAGTAATCAATTACGGGGTCATT
AGTTCATAGCCCATATATGGAGTTCCG
Features (pLannotate 1.2.2; 15 found; start..end, strand, type, name):
      1..304     +  enhancer       CMV enhancer: human cytomegalovirus immediate early enhancer
    305..508     +  promoter       CMV promoter: human cytomegalovirus (CMV) immediate early promoter
    553..1269    +  CDS            mCitrine: mCitrine is a basic (constitutively fluorescent) yellow fluorescent protein published in 2001, derived from Aequorea victoria.
   1324..2445    +  CDS            ACTB: ACTB_BOVIN - Experimental evidence at protein level: Swiss-Prot protein existence level 1. Actin is a highly conserved protein that polymerizes to produce filaments that form cross-linked networks in the cytoplasm of cells. Actin exists in both monomeric (G-actin) and polymeric (F-actin) forms, both forms playing key functions, such as cell motility and contraction. In addition to their role in the cytoplasmic cytoskeleton, G- and F-actin also localize in the nucleus, and regulate gene transcription and motility and repair of damaged DNA. From Bos taurus (Bovine).
   2471..2555    +  CDS            large T antigen (fragment): large T antigen from SV40 (simian virus 40)
   2578..2699    +  polyA_signal   SV40 poly(A) signal: SV40 polyadenylation signal
   2733..3161    -  rep_origin     f1 ori (sequence partly withheld): f1 bacteriophage origin of replication; arrow indicates direction of (+) strand synthesis
   3188..3292    +  promoter       AmpR promoter: bla
   3361..3571    +  promoter       SV40 promoter: SV40 early promoter
   3614..4408    +  CDS            NeoR/KanR: aminoglycoside phosphotransferase from Tn5; aph(3')-II (or nptII); confers resistance to neomycin, kanamycin, and G418 (Geneticin®)
   4429..4581    +  CDS            ble (fragment): BLE_KLEPN - Experimental evidence at protein level: Swiss-Prot protein existence level 1. Binding protein with a strong affinity to the bleomycin family of antibiotics. Binds to CL990; an antimitotic-antibiotic compound. From Klebsiella pneumoniae.
   4640..4687    +  polyA_signal   HSV TK poly(A) signal: herpes simplex virus thymidine kinase polyadenylation signal (Cole and Stacy, 1985)
   4778..4794    -  polyA_signal   bGH poly(A) signal (fragment): bovine growth hormone polyadenylation signal
   5016..5604    +  rep_origin     ori: high-copy-number ColE1/pMB1/pBR322/pUC origin of replication
   5719..5778    +  enhancer       CMV enhancer (fragment): human cytomegalovirus immediate early enhancer
