[The description below was written by a language model from this plasmid's Addgene catalogue record and pLannotate feature annotations shown in this document.]
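Description:
mCitrine-Actin-C-18 is a mammalian expression plasmid built on the mCitrine-C1 backbone that produces human beta-actin (ACTB) fused at its N terminus to the yellow fluorescent protein mCitrine. The fusion is driven by the human cytomegalovirus immediate early enhancer and promoter and terminated by an SV40 polyadenylation signal. In the feature table the mCitrine coding sequence is followed, after a short gap of about 54 nt that would encode a linker (consistent with the "18" in the name), by the actin open reading frame. The automated annotation matches that frame to the bovine ACTB protein entry, which reflects the very high conservation of beta-actin; the catalogue lists the insert as human. Small annotated fragments (SV40 large T antigen, ble, bGH poly(A)) appear to be residual backbone sequence or short similarity hits rather than functional parts.

The plasmid is propagated in E. coli through a high-copy ColE1/pUC-type origin and also carries an f1 phage origin. A single NeoR/KanR gene (Tn5 aminoglycoside phosphotransferase) serves both hosts. A bacterial bla-type promoter gives kanamycin resistance in bacteria, while the SV40 early promoter and an HSV TK polyadenylation signal allow G418 selection of stably transfected mammalian cells.

The construct is intended as a localization marker. Once expressed, the tagged actin incorporates into the actin cytoskeleton, so filaments and their dynamics can be visualised by fluorescence microscopy in transfected cells. The recorded excitation and emission maxima are 516 nm and 529 nm.
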