Addgene plasmid #56380: mCitrine-Actin-C-18
Purpose: Localization: Actin, Excitation: 516, Emission: 529
Depositing lab: Michael Davidson.
Backbone
  Vector backbone: mCitrine-C1
  Backbone size w/o insert (bp): 4750
  Vector type: Mammalian Expression
  Selectable markers: Neomycin (select with G418)
Growth in bacteria
  Bacterial resistance: Kanamycin, 50 μg/mL
  Growth temperature: 37°C
  Growth strain: DH5alpha
  Copy number: High Copy
Gene/Insert
  Gene/Insert name: Actin (alt name: NM_001101.3)
  Species: H. sapiens (human)
  Entrez Gene: ACTB (a.k.a. BKRNS, BNS, BRWS1, CSMH, DDS1, PS1TP5BP1, THC8)
  Promoter: CMV
  Tag / fusion protein: mCitrine (N terminal on backbone)
  Cloning method: Unknown
  Sequencing primers: 5′ CMV-F; 3′ SV40pA-R
Terms and licenses: Academic/Nonprofit Terms; Industry Terms
Depositor comments: . Excitation = 516; Emission = 529
How to cite: mCitrine-Actin-C-18 was a gift from Michael Davidson (Addgene plasmid # 56380 ; http://n2t.net/addgene:56380 ; RRID:Addgene_56380)
