>Addgene plasmid #56380 | mCitrine-Actin-C-18 | depositor partial sequence | sequence record 87275 | insert sequence
ACGTCAGATCCGCTAGCGCTACCGGTCGCCACCATGGTGAGCAAGGGCGAGGAGCTGTTCACCGGGGTGG
TGCCCATCCTGGTCGAGCTGGACGGCGACGTAAACGGCCACAAGTTCAGCGTGTCCGGCGAGGGCGAGGG
CGATGCCACCTACGGCAAGCTGACCCTGAAGTTCATCTGCACCACCGGCAAGCTGCCCGTGCCCTGGCCC
ACCCTCGTGACCACCTTCGGCTACGGCCTGATGTGCTTCGCCCGCTACCCCGACCACATGAAGCAGCACG
ACTTCTTCAAGTCCGCCATGCCCGAAGGCTACGTCCAGGAGCGCACCATCTTCTTCAAGGACGACGGCAA
CTACAAGACCCGCGCCGAGGTGAAGTTCGAGGGCGACACCCTGGTGAACCGCATCGAGCTGAAGGGCATC
GACTTCAAGGAGGACGGCAACATCCTGGGGCACAAGCTGGAGTACAACTACAACAGCCACAACGTCTATA
TCATGGCCGACAAGCAGAAGAACGGCATCAAGGTGAACTTCAAGATCCGCCACAACATCGAGGACGGCAG
CGTGCAGCTCGCCGACCACTACCAGCAGAACACCCCCATCGGCGACGGCCCCGTGCTGCTGCCCGACAAC
CACTACCTGAGCTACCAGTCCAAGCTGAGCAAAGACCCCAACGAGAAGCGCGATCACATGGTCCTGCTGG
AGTTCGTGACCGCCGCCGGGATCACTCTCGGCATGGACGAGCTGTACAAGTCCGGACTCAGATCTGGCAG
CGGTGGAGGCAGCGCATCCGGCGGAAGCGGAAGCGATGATGATATCGCCGCGCTCGTCGTCGACAACGGC
TCCGGCATGTGCAAGGCCGGCTTCGCGGGCGACGATGCCCCCCGGGCCGTCTTCCCCTCCATCGTGGGGC
GCCCCAGGCACCAGGGCGTGATGGTGGGCATGGGTCAGAAGGATTCCTATGTGGGCGACGAGGCCCAGAG
CAAGAGAGGCATCCTCACCCTGAAGTACCCCATCGAGCACGGCATCGTCACCAACTGGGACGACATGGAG
AAAATCTGGCACCACACCTTCTACAATGAGCTGCGTGTGGCTCCCGAGGAGCACCCCGTGCTGCTGACCG
AGGCCCCCCTGAACCCCAAGGCCAACCGCGAGAAGATGACCCAGATCATGTTTGAGACCTTCAACACCCC
AGCCATGTACGTTGCTATCCAGGCTGTGCTATCCCTGTACGCCTCTGGCCGTACCACTGGCATCGTGATG
GACTCCGGTGACGGGGTCACCCACACTGTGCCCATCTACGAGGGGTATGCCCTCCCCCATGCCATCCTGC
GTCTGGACCTGGCTGGCCGGGACCTGACTGACTACCTCATGAAGATCCTCACCGAGCGCGGCTACAGCTT
CACCACCACGGCCGAGCGGGAAATCGTGCGTGACATTAAGGAGAAGCTGTGCTACGTCGCCCTGGACTTC
GAGCAAGAGATGGCCACGGCTGCTTCCAGCTCCTCCCTGGAGAAGAGCTACGAGCTGCCTGACGGCCAGG
TCATCACCATTGGCAATGAGCGGTTCCGCTGCCCTGAGGCACTCTTCCAGCCTTCCTTCCTGGGCATGGA
GTCCTGTGGCATCCACGAAACTACCTTCAACTCCATCATGAAGTGTGACGTGGACATCCGCAAAGACCTG
TACGCCAACACAGTGCTGTCTGGCGGCACCACCATGTACCCTGGCATTGCCGACAGGATGCAGAAGGAGA
TCACTGCCCTGGCACCCAGCACAATGAAGATCAAGATCATTGCTCCTCCTGAGCGCAAGTACTCCGTGTG
GATCGGCGGCTCCATCCTGGCCTCGCTGTCCACCTTCCAGCAGATGTGGATCAGCAAGCAGGAGTATGAC
GAGTCCGGCCCCTCCATCGTCCACCGCAAATGCTTCTAGGGATCCACCGGATCTAGATAACTGATCATAA
TCAGCCATACCACATTT
